>Addgene plasmid #240152 | His-lsMSP1E3D1 | addgene full sequence | sequence record 489680 | Addgene NGS Result
AGGAATGGTGCATGCAAGGAGATGGCGCCCAACAGTCCCCCGGCCACGGGGCCTGCCACCATACCCACGC
CGAAACAAGCGCTCATGAGCCCGAAGTGGCGAGCCCGATCTTCCCCATCGGTGATGTCGGCGATATAGGC
GCCAGCAACCGCACCTGTGGCGCCGGTGATGCCGGCCACGATGCGTCCGGCGTAGAGGATCGAGATCTCG
ATCCCGCGAAATTAATACGACTCACTATAGGGGAATTGTGAGCGGATAACAATTCCCCTCTAGAAATAAT
TTTGTTTAACTTTAAGAAGGAGATATACCATGGGCCACCACCATCATCATCATCATGACTACGATATTCC
GACCACGGAAAACTTATATTTCCAGGGATCATCCTTTAGCAAGTTGCGTGAGGAGCTGGGGCCAGTGTCT
GAAGAATTTTGGGATGATCTGGAGAAGGAGAGCGAGGGCTTACGCGAGGAGATGTCCAAAGATCTTGAGG
AAGTGAAGGCTAAAGTGGAACCATATCTGGACGACTTTGAAAAAAAATGGGAAGAAGAGATGGAGTTATA
TCGCGAAAAAGTGGAACCCTTGCGCGCGGAACTTGAGGAAGGTGCGCGTGAGAAACTTCATGAGTTGGAA
GAAAAGTTATCTCCGCTTGGGGAAGAAATGCGTGACCGTGCTCGTGCACACGTCGATGCACTGCGCTCGC
ACTTGGCCCCATATTTAGATGATTTCGAGAAAAAGTGGGAGGAGGAAATGGAACTTTACCGCGAGAAGGT
TGAGCCCTTGCGCGCAGAACTTGAGGAGGGTGCACGCGAGAAACTTCATGAACTTGAGGAAAAACTGTCA
CCCTTGGGCGAGGAGATGCGTGATCGTGCTCGCGCTCATGTAGACGCCTTACGTTCACACTTAGCGCCAT
ACTCCGATGAGTTGCGCGAGCGTCTTGCAGCACGTTTGGAAGCCTTAAAGGAAGATGGAGGTGCACGTTT
GGCGGAATATCATGCCAAGGCGAGCGAGCACTTGTCCAGCTTGTCGGAGAAAGCCAAACCGGCACTGGAA
GACCTGCGCGAGGGGCTGTTACCTGTATTAGAGAGTTTTAAGGTCAGCTTTTTGTCAGCACTTGAGGAAT
ATAGCAAGAAATTGGATAGTGAGGGCGGCCGCGGTGGCAGCCTGCCGGAAACCGGTGGCGCTAGCCACCA
TCATCATCATCATTAAGCTTGCGGCCGCACTCGAGCACCACCACCACCACCACTGAGATCCGGCTGCTAA
CAAAGCCCGAAAGGAAGCTGAGTTGGCTGCTGCCACCGCTGAGCAATAACTAGCATAACCCCTTGGGGCC
TCTAAACGGGTCTTGAGGGGTTTTTTGCTGAAAGGAGGAACTATATCCGGATTGGCGAATGGG
[124 nt withheld, positions 1394-1517]
C
[91 nt withheld, positions 1519-1609]
A
[49 nt withheld, positions 1611-1659]
CCTTTGACGTTGGAGTCCACGTTCTTT
[37 nt withheld, positions 1687-1723]
ACCCTATCTCGGTCTATTCTTTTGATTTATAAGGGATTTTGCCGATTTCGGCCTATTGGTTAAAAAATGA
GCTGATTTAACAAAAATTTAACGCGAATTTTAACAAAATATTAACGCTTACAATTTAGGTGGCACTTTTC
GGGGAAATGTGCGCGGAACCCCTATTTGTTTATTTTTCTAAATACATTCAAATATGTATCCGCTCATGAA
TTAATTCTTAGAAAAACTCATCGAGCATCAAATGAAACTGCAATTTATTCATATCAGGATTATCAATACC
ATATTTTTGAAAAAGCCGTTTCTGTAATGAAGGAGAAAACTCACCGAGGCAGTTCCATAGGATGGCAAGA
TCCTGGTATCGGTCTGCGATTCCGACTCGTCCAACATCAATACAACCTATTAATTTCCCCTCGTCAAAAA
TAAGGTTATCAAGTGAGAAATCACCATGAGTGACGACTGAATCCGGTGAGAATGGCAAAAGTTTATGCAT
TTCTTTCCAGACTTGTTCAACAGGCCAGCCATTACGCTCGTCATCAAAATCACTCGCATCAACCAAACCG
TTATTCATTCGTGATTGCGCCTGAGCGAGACGAAATACGCGATCGCTGTTAAAAGGACAATTACAAACAG
GAATCGAATGCAACCGGCGCAGGAACACTGCCAGCGCATCAACAATATTTTCACCTGAATCAGGATATTC
TTCTAATACCTGGAATGCTGTTTTCCCGGGGATCGCAGTGGTGAGTAACCATGCATCATCAGGAGTACGG
ATAAAATGCTTGATGGTCGGAAGAGGCATAAATTCCGTCAGCCAGTTTAGTCTGACCATCTCATCTGTAA
CATCATTGGCAACGCTACCTTTGCCATGTTTCAGAAACAACTCTGGCGCATCGGGCTTCCCATACAATCG
ATAGATTGTCGCACCTGATTGCCCGACATTATCGCGAGCCCATTTATACCCATATAAATCAGCATCCATG
TTGGAATTTAATCGCGGCCTAGAGCAAGACGTTTCCCGTTGAATATGGCTCATAACACCCCTTGTATTAC
TGTTTATGTAAGCAGACAGTTTTATTGTTCATGACCAAAATCCCTTAACGTGAGTTTTCGTTCCACTGAG
CGTCAGACCCCGTAGAAAAGATCAAAGGATCTTCTTGAGATCCTTTTTTTCTGCGCGTAATCTGCTGCTT
GCAAACAAAAAAACCACCGCTACCAGCGGTGGTTTGTTTGCCGGATCAAGAGCTACCAACTCTTTTTCCG
AAGGTAACTGGCTTCAGCAGAGCGCAGATACCAAATACTGTCCTTCTAGTGTAGCCGTAGTTAGGCCACC
ACTTCAAGAACTCTGTAGCACCGCCTACATACCTCGCTCTGCTAATCCTGTTACCAGTGGCTGCTGCCAG
TGGCGATAAGTCGTGTCTTACCGGGTTGGACTCAAGACGATAGTTACCGGATAAGGCGCAGCGGTCGGGC
TGAACGGGGGGTTCGTGCACACAGCCCAGCTTGGAGCGAACGACCTACACCGAACTGAGATACCTACAGC
GTGAGCTATGAGAAAGCGCCACGCTTCCCGAAGGGAGAAAGGCGGACAGGTATCCGGTAAGCGGCAGGGT
CGGAACAGGAGAGCGCACGAGGGAGCTTCCAGGGGGAAACGCCTGGTATCTTTATAGTCCTGTCGGGTTT
CGCCACCTCTGACTTGAGCGTCGATTTTTGTGATGCTCGTCAGGGGGGCGGAGCCTATGGAAAAACGCCA
GCAACGCGGCCTTTTTACGGTTCCTGGCCTTTTGCTGGCCTTTTGCTCACATGTTCTTTCCTGCGTTATC
CCCTGATTCTGTGGATAACCGTATTACCGCCTTTGAGTGAGCTGATACCGCTCGCCGCAGCCGAACGACC
GAGCGCAGCGAGTCAGTGAGCGAGGAAGCGGAAGAGCGCCTGATGCGGTATTTTCTCCTTACGCATCTGT
GCGGTATTTCACACCGCAATGGTGCACTCTCAGTACAATCTGCTCTGATGCCGCATAGTTAAGCCAGTAT
ACACTCCGCTATCGCTACGTGACTGGGTCATGGCTGCGCCCCGACACCCGCCAACACCCGCTGACGCGCC
CTGACGGGCTTGTCTGCTCCCGGCATCCGCTTACAGACAAGCTGTGACCGTCTCCGGGAGCTGCATGTGT
CAGAGGTTTTCACCGTCATCACCGAAACGCGCGAGGCAGCTGCGGTAAAGCTCATCAGCGTGGTCGTGAA
GCGATTCACAGATGTCTGCCTGTTCATCCGCGTCCAGCTCGTTGAGTTTCTCCAGAAGCGTTAATGTCTG
GCTTCTGATAAAGCGGGCCATGTTAAGGGCGGTTTTTTCCTGTTTGGTCACTGATGCCTCCGTGTAAGGG
GGATTTCTGTTCATGGGGGTAATGATACCGATGAAACGAGAGAGGATGCTCACGATACGGGTTACTGATG
ATGAACATGCCCGGTTACTGGAACGTTGTGAGGGTAAACAACTGGCGGTATGGATGCGGCGGGACCAGAG
AAAAATCACTCAGGGTCAATGCCAGCGCTTCGTTAATACAGATGTAGGTGTTCCACAGGGTAGCCAGCAG
CATCCTGCGATGCAGATCCGGAACATAATGGTGCAGGGCGCTGACTTCCGCGTTTCCAGACTTTACGAAA
CACGGAAACCGAAGACCATTCATGTTGTTGCTCAGGTCGCAGACGTTTTGCAGCAGCAGTCGCTTCACGT
TCGCTCGCGTATCGGTGATTCATTCTGCTAACCAGTAAGGCAACCCCGCCAGCCTAGCCGGGTCCTCAAC
GACAGGAGCACGATCATGCGCACCCGTGGGGCCGCCATGCCGGCGATAATGGCCTGCTTCTCGCCGAAAC
GTTTGGTGGCGGGACCAGTGACGAAGGCTTGAGCGAGGGCGTGCAAGATTCCGAATACCGCAAGCGACAG
GCCGATCATCGTCGCGCTCCAGCGAAAGCGGTCCTCGCCGAAAATGACCCAGAGCGCTGCCGGCACCTGT
CCTACGAGTTGCATGATAAAGAAGACAGTCATAAGTGCGGCGACGATAGTCATGCCCCGCGCCCACCGGA
AGGAGCTGACTGGGTTGAAGGCTCTCAAGGGCATCGGTCGAGATCCCGGTGCCTAATGAGTGAGCTAACT
TACATTAATTGCGTTGCGCTCACTGCCCGCTTTCCAGTCGGGAAACCTGTCGTGCCAGCTGCATTAATGA
ATCGGCCAACGCGCGGGGAGAGGCGGTTTGCGTATTGGGCGCCAGGGTGGTTTTTCTTTTCACCAGTGAG
ACGGGCAACAGCTGATTGCCCTTCACCGCCTGGCCCTGAGAGAGTTGCAGCAAGCGGTCCACGCTGGTTT
GCCCCAGCAGGCGAAAATCCTGTTTGATGGTGGTTAACGGCGGGATATAACATGAGCTGTCTTCGGTATC
GTCGTATCCCACTACCGAGATATCCGCACCAACGCGCAGCCCGGACTCGGTAATGGCGCGCATTGCGCCC
AGCGCCATCTGATCGTTGGCAACCAGCATCGCAGTGGGAACGATGCCCTCATTCAGCATTTGCATGGTTT
GTTGAAAACCGGACATGGCACTCCAGTCGCCTTCCCGTTCCGCTATCGGCTGAATTTGATTGCGAGTGAG
ATATTTATGCCAGCCAGCCAGACGCAGACGCGCCGAGACAGAACTTAATGGGCCCGCTAACAGCGCGATT
TGCTGGTGACCCAATGCGACCAGATGCTCCACGCCCAGTCGCGTACCGTCTTCATGGGAGAAAATAATAC
TGTTGATGGGTGTCTGGTCAGAGACATCAAGAAATAACGCCGGAACATTAGTGCAGGCAGCTTCCACAGC
AATGGCATCCTGGTCATCCAGCGGATAGTTAATGATCAGCCCACTGACGCGTTGCGCGAGAAGATTGTGC
ACCGCCGCTTTACAGGCTTCGACGCCGCTTCGTTCTACCATCGACACCACCACGCTGGCACCCAGTTGAT
CGGCGCGAGATTTAATCGCCGCGACAATTTGCGACGGCGCGTGCAGGGCCAGACTGGAGGTGGCAACGCC
AATCAGCAACGACTGTTTGCCCGCCAGTTGTTGTGCCACGCGGTTGGGAATGTAATTCAGCTCCGCCATC
GCCGCTTCCACTTTTTCCCGCGTTTTCGCAGAAACGTGGCTGGCCTGGTTCACCACGCGGGAAACGGTCT
GATAAGAGACACCGGCATACTCTGCGACATCGTATAACGTTACTGGTTTCACATTCACCACCCTGAATTG
ACTCTCTTCCGGGCGCTATCATGCCATACCGCGAAAGGTTTTGCGCCATTCGATGGTGTCCGGGATCTCG
ACGCTCTCCCTTATGCGACTCCTGCATTAGGAAGCAGCCCAGTAGTAGGTTGAGGCCGTTGAGCACCGCC
GCCGCA
Features (pLannotate 1.2.2; 20 found; start..end, strand, type, name):
    223..241     +  promoter       T7 promoter: promoter for bacteriophage T7 RNA polymerase
    242..266     +  protein_bind   lac operator: The lac repressor binds to the lac operator to inhibit transcription in E. coli. This inhibition can be relieved by adding lactose or isopropyl-β-D-thiogalactopyranoside (IPTG). lac repressor encoded by lacI
    281..303     +  RBS            RBS: efficient ribosome binding site from bacteriophage T7 gene 10 (Olins and Rangwala, 1989)
    379..564     +  CDS            APOA1 (fragment): APOA1_MACFA - Experimental evidence at protein level: Swiss-Prot protein existence level 1. Participates in the reverse transport of cholesterol from tissues to the liver for excretion by promoting cholesterol efflux from tissues and by acting as a cofactor for the lecithin cholesterol acyltransferase (LCAT). As part of the SPAP complex, activates spermatozoa motility. From Macaca fascicularis (Crab-eating macaque) (Cynomolgus monkey).
    958..1143    +  CDS            APOA1 (fragment): APOA1_GORGO - Experimental evidence at protein level: Swiss-Prot protein existence level 1. Participates in the reverse transport of cholesterol from tissues to the liver for excretion by promoting cholesterol efflux from tissues and by acting as a cofactor for the lecithin cholesterol acyltransferase (LCAT). As part of the SPAP complex, activates spermatozoa motility (By similarity). From Gorilla gorilla gorilla (Western lowland gorilla).
   1226..1243    +  CDS            9xHis (fragment): 9xHis affinity tag
   1253..1302    +  CDS            SET1 (fragment): solubility-enhancement tag derived from T7 phage gene 10B
   1310..1357    +  terminator     T7 terminator: transcription terminator for bacteriophage T7 RNA polymerase
   1394..1822    +  rep_origin     f1 ori (sequence partly withheld): f1 bacteriophage origin of replication; arrow indicates direction of (+) strand synthesis
   1875..1932    +  promoter       AmpR promoter (fragment): bla
   1941..2756    -  CDS            KanR: aminoglycoside phosphotransferase; aph(3')-Ia; confers resistance to kanamycin in bacteria or G418 (Geneticin®) in eukaryotes
   2878..3466    +  rep_origin     ori: high-copy-number ColE1/pMB1/pBR322/pUC origin of replication
   3652..3791    -  misc_feature   bom: basis of mobility region from pBR322
   3893..4084    -  CDS            rop: Rop protein, which maintains plasmids at low copy number; rop
   4101..4481    +  CDS            YPB1_ECOLX: Protein predicted: Swiss-Prot protein existence level 4. From Escherichia coli.
   4553..4844    -  CDS            TcR (fragment): tetracycline efflux protein; tet; confers resistance to tetracycline
   4859..4880    -  protein_bind   CAP binding site: CAP binding activates transcription in the presence of cAMP. E. coli catabolite activator protein
   4893..5975    -  CDS            lacI: lac repressor; lacI; The lac repressor binds to the lac operator to inhibit transcription in E. coli. This inhibition can be relieved by adding lactose or isopropyl-β-D-thiogalactopyranoside (IPTG).
   5976..6053    -  promoter       lacI promoter: lacI
   6061..201     -  CDS            TcR (fragment) (across the origin): tetracycline efflux protein; tet; confers resistance to tetracycline
