[The description below was written by a language model from this plasmid's Addgene catalogue record and pLannotate feature annotations shown in this document.]
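Description:
His-lsMSP1E3D1 is a bacterial expression plasmid built on a pET28 backbone for producing a synthetic membrane scaffold protein (MSP) in E. coli. It carries the kanamycin resistance gene aph(3')-Ia for selection and a ColE1/pBR322-type origin accompanied by the bom region and the rop gene, which moderates copy number. An f1 phage origin is also present. The short tetracycline-resistance fragments, the AmpR promoter fragment and the predicted E. coli ORF that the automated annotation picked up appear to be pBR322-derived backbone remnants rather than functional parts. The catalogue gives a total size of about 6.1 kb, which closely matches the sequenced record.

The roughly 0.9 kb insert was placed between NcoI and HindIII, with both sites retained, downstream of a T7 promoter, lac operator and the T7 gene 10 ribosome binding site, and upstream of the T7 terminator. A backbone-encoded lacI supplies repressor, so transcription depends on T7 RNA polymerase in the host and can be relieved with IPTG. The annotation matches two segments of the open reading frame to primate apolipoprotein A-I. This fits an MSP1E3D1-type scaffold, a class of engineered ApoA-I derivatives with repeated helical segments that wrap a lipid bilayer patch to form a nanodisc. The species calls (macaque, gorilla) reflect best database hits to a synthetic sequence, not its real origin. The record does not explain the "ls" prefix. The catalogue lists His-tags at both the N and C termini. The feature table detects only the downstream one, followed by a short hit labelled as a T7 gene 10B solubility tag that may be incidental vector sequence. The plasmid is meant for producing the scaffold protein, and the associated publication concerns supercharged nanodiscs and membrane protein insertion.
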