Addgene plasmid #240152: His-lsMSP1E3D1
Purpose: Expression of the MSP 'His-lsMSP1E3D1'
Depositing lab: Lise Arleth. Depositing organization: University of Copenhagen. Publication: Non-ionic detergent assists formation of supercharged nanodiscs and insertion of membrane proteins. Tidemand FG, Blemmer S, Johansen NT, Arleth L, Pedersen MC. Biochim Biophys Acta Biomembr. 2022 Jun 1;1864(6):183884. doi: 10.1016/j.bbamem.2022.183884. Epub 2022 Feb 16. PubMed 35182589.
Backbone
  Vector backbone: pET28
  Backbone size w/o insert (bp): 5246
  Total vector size (bp): 6143
  Vector type: Bacterial Expression
Growth in bacteria
  Bacterial resistance: Kanamycin, 50 μg/mL
  Growth temperature: 37°C
  Growth strain: DH5alpha
  Copy number: Unknown
Gene/Insert
  Gene/Insert name: His-lsMSP1E3D1
  Species: Synthetic
  Insert size (bp): 897
  Promoter: T7 promoter
  Tag / fusion protein: His-tag (N terminal on insert); His-tag (C terminal on insert)
  Cloning method: Restriction Enzyme; 5′ cloning site NcoI (not destroyed); 3′ cloning site HindIII (not destroyed)
  Sequencing primers: 5′ TAATACGACTCACTATAGGGGA
Resource information
  A portion of this plasmid was derived from a plasmid made by: Genscript
Terms and licenses: Academic/Nonprofit Terms; Industry Terms: Not Available to Industry
How to cite: His-lsMSP1E3D1 was a gift from Lise Arleth (Addgene plasmid # 240152 ; http://n2t.net/addgene:240152 ; RRID:Addgene_240152)
